LOCUS       Exported 7502 bp ds-DNA circular SYN 13-MAY-2021
DEFINITION  Monomeric TagBFP2 and iCre-ERT2 recombinase (PAAAA N-terminus).
ACCESSION   .
VERSION     .
KEYWORDS    pCAGGS-mTagBFP2-T2A-iCreERT2 (PAAAA)
SOURCE      synthetic DNA construct
  ORGANISM  synthetic DNA construct
REFERENCE   1 (bases 1 to 7502)
  AUTHORS   Nam HS, Capecchi MR
  TITLE     2A creER optimization plasmids
  JOURNAL   Unpublished
REFERENCE   2 (bases 1 to 7502)
  AUTHORS   .
  TITLE     Direct Submission
  JOURNAL   Exported May 13, 2021 from SnapGene Server 1.1.58
            http://www.snapgene.com
FEATURES             Location/Qualifiers
     source          1..7502
                     /organism="synthetic DNA construct"
                     /mol_type="other DNA"
     enhancer        11..390
                     /label=CMV enhancer
                     /note="human cytomegalovirus immediate early enhancer"
     intron          670..1686
                     /label=chimeric intron
                     /note="chimera between introns from chicken beta-actin and
                     rabbit beta-globin"
     primer_bind     1610..1632
                     /label=pCAGGS-5
                     /note="Chimeric intron in CAG promoter, forward primer"
     primer_bind     1694..1713
                     /label=pCAG-F
                     /note="Rabbit beta-globin intron, for pCAG plasmids,
                     forward primer"
     CDS             1744..2454
                     /codon_start=1
                     /product="enhanced monomeric blue fluorescent protein
                     (Subach et al., 2011)"
                     /label=mTagBFP2
                     /note="mammalian codon-optimized"
                     /translation="MVSKGEELIKENMHMKLYMEGTVDNHHFKCTSEGEGKPYEGTQTM
                     RIKVVEGGPLPFAFDILATSFLYGSKTFINHTQGIPDFFKQSFPEGFTWERVTTYEDGG
                     VLTATQDTSLQDGCLIYNVKIRGVNFTSNGPVMQKKTLGWEAFTETLYPADGGLEGRND
                     MALKLVGGSHLIANAKTTYRSKKPAKNLKMPGVYYVDYRLERIKEANNETYVEQHEVAV
                     ARYCDLPSKLGHKLN"
     CDS             2476..2529
                     /codon_start=1
                     /product="2A peptide from Thosea asigna virus capsid
                     protein"
                     /label=T2A
                     /note="Eukaryotic ribosomes fail to insert a peptide bond
                     between the Gly and Pro residues, yielding separate
                     polypeptides."
                     /translation="EGRGSLLTCGDVEENPGP"
     CDS             3577..4512
                     /codon_start=1
                     /product="mutated ligand-binding domain of the human
                     estrogen receptor (Feil et al., 1997)"
                     /label=ERT2
                     /translation="AGDMRAANLWPSPLMIKRSKKNSLALSLTADQMVSALLDAEPPIL
                     YSEYDPTRPFSEASMMGLLTNLADRELVHMINWAKRVPGFVDLTLHDQVHLLECAWLEI
                     LMIGLVWRSMEHPVKLLFAPNLLLDRNQGKCVEGMVEIFDMLLATSSRFRMMNLQGEEF
                     VCLKSIILLNSGVYTFLSSTLKSLEEKDHIHRVLDKITDTLIHLMAKAGLTLQQQHQRL
                     AQLLLILSHIRHMSNKGMEHLYSMKCKNVVPLYDLLLEAADAHRLHAPTSRGGASVEET
                     DQSHLATAGSTSSHSLQKYYITGEAEGFPAT"
     primer_bind     complement(4530..4549)
                     /label=Bglob-pA-R
                     /note="Rabbit beta-globin polyA region, reverse primer"
     polyA_signal    4595..4650
                     /label=-beta-globin poly(A) signal
                     /note="rabbit beta-globin polyadenylation signal (Gil and
                     Proudfoot, 1987)"
     primer_bind     complement(4649..4668)
                     /label=rbglobpA-R
                     /note="Rabbit beta-globin polyA, reverse primer. Also
                     called rb-glob-pA-term-R"
     primer_bind     complement(5011..5027)
                     /label=M13 rev
                     /note="common sequencing primer, one of multiple similar
                     variants"
     primer_bind     complement(5011..5027)
                     /label=M13 Reverse
                     /note="In lacZ gene. Also called M13-rev"
     primer_bind     complement(5024..5046)
                     /label=M13/pUC Reverse
                     /note="In lacZ gene"
     protein_bind    5035..5051
                     /label=lac operator
                     /bound_moiety="lac repressor encoded by lacI"
                     /note="The lac repressor binds to the lac operator to
                     inhibit transcription in E. coli. This inhibition can be
                     relieved by adding lactose or
                     isopropyl-beta-D-thiogalactopyranoside (IPTG)."
     promoter        complement(5059..5089)
                     /label=lac promoter
                     /note="promoter for the E. coli lac operon"
     protein_bind    5104..5125
                     /label=CAP binding site
                     /bound_moiety="E. coli catabolite activator protein"
                     /note="CAP binding activates transcription in the presence
                     of cAMP."
     promoter        5184..5379
                     /label=SV40 promoter
                     /note="SV40 early promoter"
     rep_origin      5230..5365
                     /label=SV40 ori
                     /note="SV40 origin of replication"
     primer_bind     5292..5311
                     /label=SV40pro-F
                     /note="SV40 promoter/origin, forward primer"
     polyA_signal    5385..5519
                     /label=SV40 poly(A) signal
                     /note="SV40 polyadenylation signal"
     primer_bind     complement(5422..5441)
                     /label=SV40pA-R
                     /note="SV40 polyA, reverse primer"
     primer_bind     5476..5495
                     /label=EBV-rev
                     /note="SV40 polyA terminator, reverse primer"
     primer_bind     complement(5587..5604)
                     /label=L4440
                     /note="L4440 vector, forward primer"
     rep_origin      complement(5758..6346)
                     /direction=LEFT
                     /label=ori
                     /note="high-copy-number ColE1/pMB1/pBR322/pUC origin of
                     replication"
     primer_bind     complement(5838..5857)
                     /label=pBR322ori-F
                     /note="pBR322 origin, forward primer"
     CDS             complement(6517..7377)
                     /codon_start=1
                     /gene="bla"
                     /product="beta-lactamase"
                     /label=AmpR
                     /note="confers resistance to ampicillin, carbenicillin, and
                     related antibiotics"
                     /translation="MSIQHFRVALIPFFAAFCLPVFAHPETLVKVKDAEDQLGARVGYI
                     ELDLNSGKILESFRPEERFPMMSTFKVLLCGAVLSRIDAGQEQLGRRIHYSQNDLVEYS
                     PVTEKHLTDGMTVRELCSAAITMSDNTAANLLLTTIGGPKELTAFLHNMGDHVTRLDRW
                     EPELNEAIPNDERDTTMPVAMATTLRKLLTGELLTLASRQQLIDWMEADKVAGPLLRSA
                     LPAGWFIADKSGAGERGSRGIIAALGPDGKPSRIVVIYTTGSQATMDERNRQIAEIGAS
                     LIKHW"
     primer_bind     7140..7159
                     /label=Amp-R
                     /note="Ampicillin resistance gene, reverse primer"
     promoter        complement(7378..7482)
                     /gene="bla"
                     /label=AmpR promoter
ORIGIN
        1 cacctgggtc gacattgatt attgactagt tattaatagt aatcaattac ggggtcatta
       61 gttcatagcc catatatgga gttccgcgtt acataactta cggtaaatgg cccgcctggc
      121 tgaccgccca acgacccccg cccattgacg tcaataatga cgtatgttcc catagtaacg
      181 ccaataggga ctttccattg acgtcaatgg gtggagtatt tacggtaaac tgcccacttg
      241 gcagtacatc aagtgtatca tatgccaagt acgcccccta ttgacgtcaa tgacggtaaa
      301 tggcccgcct ggcattatgc ccagtacatg accttatggg actttcctac ttggcagtac
      361 atctacgtat tagtcatcgc tattaccatg gtcgaggtga gccccacgtt ctgcttcact
      421 ctccccatct cccccccctc cccaccccca attttgtatt tatttatttt ttaattattt
      481 tgtgcagcga tgggggcggg gggggggggg gggcgcgcgc cggggggggg gggggggggg
      541 gggggggggg ggggggsgrg gsggagaggt gcggcggcag ccaatcagag cggcgcgctc
      601 cgaaagtttc cttttatggc gaggcggcgg cggcggcggc cctataaaaa gcgaagcgcg
      661 cggcgggcgg gagtcgctgc gcgctgcctt cgccccgtgc cccgctccgc cgccgcctcg
      721 cgccgcccgc cccggctctg actgaccgcg ttactcccac aggtgagcgg gcgggacggc
      781 ccttctcctc cgggctgtaa ttagcgcttg gtttaatgac ggcttgtttc ttttctgtgg
      841 ctgcgtgaaa gccttgaggg gctccgggag ggccctttgt gcggggggag cggctcgggg
      901 ggtgcgtgcg tgtgtgtgtg cgtggggagc gccgcgtgcg gctccgcgct gcccggcggc
      961 tgtgagcgct gcgggcgcgg cgcggggctt tgtgcgctcc gcagtgtgcg cgaggggagc
     1021 gcggccgggg gcggtgcccc gcggtgcggg gggggctgcg aggggaacaa aggctgcgtg
     1081 cggggtgtgt gcgtgggggg gtgagcaggg ggtgtgggcg cgtcggtcgg gctgcaaccc
     1141 cccctgcacc cccctccccg agttgctgag cacggcccgg cttcgggtgc ggggctccgt
     1201 acggggcgtg gcgcggggct cgccgtgccg ggcggggggt ggcggcaggt gggggtgccg
     1261 ggcggggcgg ggccgcctcg ggccggggrg ggctcggggg rggggcgcgg cggcccccgg
     1321 agcgccggcg gctgtcgagg cgcggcgagc cgcagccatt gccttttatg gtaatcgtgc
     1381 gagagggcgc agggacttcc tttgtcccaa atctgtgcgg agccgaaatc tgggaggcgc
     1441 cgccgcaccc cctctagcgg gcgcggggcg aagcggtgcg gcgccggcag gaaggaaatg
     1501 ggcggggagg gccttcgtgc gtcgccgcgc cgccgtcccc ttctccctct ccagcctcgg
     1561 ggctgtccgc ggggggacgg ctgccttcgg gggggacggg gcagggcggg gttcggcttc
     1621 tggcgtgtga ccggcggctc tagagcctct gctaaccatg ttcatgcctt cttctttttc
     1681 ctacagctcc tgggcaacgt gctggttatt gtgctgtctc atcattttgg caaagaattc
     1741 gccatggtgt ctaagggcga agagctgatt aaggagaaca tgcacatgaa gctgtacatg
     1801 gagggcaccg tggacaacca tcacttcaag tgcacatccg agggcgaagg caagccctac
     1861 gagggcaccc agaccatgag aatcaaggtg gtcgagggcg gccctctccc cttcgccttc
     1921 gacatcctgg ctactagctt cctctacggc agcaagacct tcatcaacca cacccagggc
     1981 atccccgact tcttcaagca gtccttccct gagggcttca catgggagag agtcaccaca
     2041 tacgaagacg ggggcgtgct gaccgctacc caggacacca gcctccagga cggctgcctc
     2101 atctacaacg tcaagatcag aggggtgaac ttcacatcca acggccctgt gatgcagaag
     2161 aaaacactcg gctgggaggc cttcaccgag acgctgtacc ccgctgacgg cggcctggaa
     2221 ggcagaaacg acatggccct gaagctcgtg ggcgggagcc atctgatcgc aaacgccaag
     2281 accacatata gatccaagaa acccgctaag aacctcaaga tgcctggcgt ctactatgtg
     2341 gactacagac tggaaagaat caaggaggcc aacaacgaga cctacgtcga gcagcacgag
     2401 gtggcagtgg ccagatactg cgacctccct agcaaactgg ggcacaagct taatggcggc
     2461 tccggcggcc gctccgaggg ccgcggcagc ctgctgacat gcggcgacgt ggaagagaac
     2521 cctggccctg ccgctgcagc caacctgctg actgtgcacc aaaacctgcc tgccctccct
     2581 gtggatgcca cctctgatga agtcaggaag aacctgatgg acatgttcag ggacaggcag
     2641 gccttctctg aacacacctg gaagatgctc ctgtctgtgt gcagatcctg ggctgcctgg
     2701 tgcaagctga acaacaggaa atggttccct gctgaacctg aggatgtgag ggactacctc
     2761 ctgtacctgc aagccagagg cctggctgtg aagaccatcc aacagcacct gggccagctc
     2821 aacatgctgc acaggagatc tggcctgcct cgcccttctg actccaatgc tgtgtccctg
     2881 gtgatgagga gaatcagaaa ggagaatgtg gatgctgggg agagagccaa gcaggccctg
     2941 gcctttgaac gcactgactt tgaccaagtc agatccctga tggagaactc tgacagatgc
     3001 caggacatca ggaacctggc cttcctgggc attgcctaca acaccctgct gcgcattgcc
     3061 gaaattgcca gaatcagagt gaaggacatc tcccgcaccg atggtgggag aatgctgatc
     3121 cacattggca ggaccaagac cctggtgtcc acagctggtg tggagaaggc cctgtccctg
     3181 ggggttacca agctggtgga gagatggatc tctgtgtctg gtgtggctga tgaccccaac
     3241 aactacctgt tctgccgggt cagaaagaat ggtgtggctg ccccttctgc cacctcccaa
     3301 ctgtccaccc gggccctgga agggatcttt gaggccaccc accgcctgat ctatggtgcc
     3361 aaggatgact ctgggcagag atacctggcc tggtctggcc actctgccag agtgggtgct
     3421 gccagggaca tggccagggc tggtgtgtcc atccctgaaa tcatgcaggc tggtggctgg
     3481 accaatgtga acattgtgat gaactacatc agaaacctgg actctgagac tggggccatg
     3541 gtgaggctgc tagaggatgg ggacctcgag ccatctgctg gagacatgag agctgccaac
     3601 ctttggccaa gcccgctcat gatcaaacgc tctaagaaga acagcctggc cttgtccctg
     3661 acggccgacc agatggtcag tgccttgttg gatgctgagc cccccatact ctattccgag
     3721 tatgatccta ccagaccctt cagtgaagct tcgatgatgg gcttactgac caacctggca
     3781 gacagggagc tggttcacat gatcaactgg gcgaagaggg tgccaggctt tgtggatttg
     3841 accctccatg atcaggtcca ccttctagaa tgtgcctggc tagagatcct gatgattggt
     3901 ctcgtctggc gctccatgga gcacccagtg aagctactgt ttgctcctaa cttgctcttg
     3961 gacaggaacc agggaaaatg tgtagagggc atggtggaga tcttcgacat gctgctggct
     4021 acatcatctc ggttccgcat gatgaatctg cagggagagg agtttgtgtg cctcaaatct
     4081 attattttgc ttaattctgg agtgtacaca tttctgtcca gcaccctgaa gtctctggaa
     4141 gagaaggacc atatccaccg agtcctggac aagatcacag acactttgat ccacctgatg
     4201 gccaaggcag gcctgaccct gcagcagcag caccagcggc tggcccagct cctcctcatc
     4261 ctctcccaca tcaggcacat gagtaacaaa ggcatggagc atctgtacag catgaagtgc
     4321 aagaacgtgg tgcccctcta tgacctgctg ctggaggcgg cggacgccca ccgcctacat
     4381 gcgcccacta gccgtggagg ggcatccgtg gaggagacgg accaaagcca cttggccact
     4441 gcgggctcta cttcatcgca ttccttgcaa aagtattaca tcacggggga ggcagagggt
     4501 ttccctgcca cagcttgagg cgcgccggat ctttttccct ctgccaaaaa ttatggggac
     4561 atcatgaagc cccttgagca tctgacttct ggctaataaa ggaaatttat tttcattgca
     4621 atagtgtgtt ggaatttttt gtgtctctca ctcggaagga catatgggag ggcaaatcat
     4681 ttaaaacatc agaatgagta tttggtttag agtttggcaa catatgccca tatgctggct
     4741 gccatgaaca aaggttggct ataaagaggt catcagtata tgaaacagcc ccctgctgtc
     4801 cattccttat tccatagaaa agccttgact tgaggttaga ttttttttat attttgtttt
     4861 gtgttatttt tttctttaac atccctaaaa ttttccttac atgttttact agccagattt
     4921 ttcctcctct cctgactact cccagtcata gctgtccctc ttctcttatg gagatccctc
     4981 gacctgcagc ccaagcttgg cgtaatcatg gtcatagctg tttcctgtgt gaaattgtta
     5041 tccgctcaca attccacaca acatacgagc cggaagcata aagtgtaaag cctggggtgc
     5101 ctaatgagtg agctaactca cattaattgc gttgcgctca ctgcccgctt tccagtcggg
     5161 aaacctgtcg tgccagcgga tccgcatctc aattagtcag caaccatagt cccgccccta
     5221 actccgccca tcccgcccct aactccgccc agttccgccc attctccgcc ccatggctga
     5281 ctaatttttt ttatttatgc agaggccgag gccgcctcgg cctctgagct attccagaag
     5341 tagtgaggag gcttttttgg aggcctaggc ttttgcaaaa agctaacttg tttattgcag
     5401 cttataatgg ttacaaataa agcaatagca tcacaaattt cacaaataaa gcattttttt
     5461 cactgcattc tagttgtggt ttgtccaaac tcatcaatgt atcttatcat gtctggatcc
     5521 gctgcattaa tgaatcggcc aacgcgcggg gagaggcggt ttgcgtattg ggcgctcttc
     5581 cgcttcctcg ctcactgact cgctgcgctc ggtcgttcgg ctgcggcgag cggtatcagc
     5641 tcactcaaag gcggtaatac ggttatccac agaatcaggg gataacgcag gaaagaacat
     5701 gtgagcaaaa ggccagcaaa aggccaggaa ccgtaaaaag gccgcgttgc tggcgttttt
     5761 ccataggctc cgcccccctg acgagcatca caaaaatcga cgctcaagtc agaggtggcg
     5821 aaacccgaca ggactataaa gataccaggc gtttccccct ggaagctccc tcgtgcgctc
     5881 tcctgttccg accctgccgc ttaccggata cctgtccgcc tttctccctt cgggaagcgt
     5941 ggcgctttct catagctcac gctgtaggta tctcagttcg gtgtaggtcg ttcgctccaa
     6001 gctgggctgt gtgcacgaac cccccgttca gcccgaccgc tgcgccttat ccggtaacta
     6061 tcgtcttgag tccaacccgg taagacacga cttatcgcca ctggcagcag ccactggtaa
     6121 caggattagc agagcgaggt atgtaggcgg tgctacagag ttcttgaagt ggtggcctaa
     6181 ctacggctac actagaagaa cagtatttgg tatctgcgct ctgctgaagc cagttacctt
     6241 cggaaaaaga gttggtagct cttgatccgg caaacaaacc accgctggta gcggtggttt
     6301 ttttgtttgc aagcagcaga ttacgcgcag aaaaaaagga tctcaagaag atcctttgat
     6361 cttttctacg gggtctgacg ctcagtggaa cgaaaactca cgttaaggga ttttggtcat
     6421 gagattatca aaaaggatct tcacctagat ccttttaaat taaaaatgaa gttttaaatc
     6481 aatctaaagt atatatgagt aaacttggtc tgacagttac caatgcttaa tcagtgaggc
     6541 acctatctca gcgatctgtc tatttcgttc atccatagtt gcctgactcc ccgtcgtgta
     6601 gataactacg atacgggagg gcttaccatc tggccccagt gctgcaatga taccgcgaga
     6661 cccacgctca ccggctccag atttatcagc aataaaccag ccagccggaa gggccgagcg
     6721 cagaagtggt cctgcaactt tatccgcctc catccagtct attaattgtt gccgggaagc
     6781 tagagtaagt agttcgccag ttaatagttt gcgcaacgtt gttgccattg ctacaggcat
     6841 cgtggtgtca cgctcgtcgt ttggtatggc ttcattcagc tccggttccc aacgatcaag
     6901 gcgagttaca tgatccccca tgttgtgcaa aaaagcggtt agctccttcg gtcctccgat
     6961 cgttgtcaga agtaagttgg ccgcagtgtt atcactcatg gttatggcag cactgcataa
     7021 ttctcttact gtcatgccat ccgtaagatg cttttctgtg actggtgagt actcaaccaa
     7081 gtcattctga gaatagtgta tgcggcgacc gagttgctct tgcccggcgt caatacggga
     7141 taataccgcg ccacatagca gaactttaaa agtgctcatc attggaaaac gttcttcggg
     7201 gcgaaaactc tcaaggatct taccgctgtt gagatccagt tcgatgtaac ccactcgtgc
     7261 acccaactga tcttcagcat cttttacttt caccagcgtt tctgggtgag caaaaacagg
     7321 aaggcaaaat gccgcaaaaa agggaataag ggcgacacgg aaatgttgaa tactcatact
     7381 cttccttttt caatattatt gaagcattta tcagggttat tgtctcatga gcggatacat
     7441 atttgaatgt atttagaaaa ataaacaaat aggggttccg cgcacatttc cccgaaaagt
     7501 gc
//
