[The description below was written by a language model from this plasmid's Addgene catalogue record and the feature table of its GenBank file.]
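Description:
pCAGGS-mTagBFP2-T2A-iCreERT2 (PAAAA) is a 7.5 kb mammalian expression plasmid built on the pCAGGS backbone and used for Cre/lox work. It is maintained in E. coli as a high-copy plasmid through a ColE1/pUC-type origin and selected with ampicillin via the beta-lactamase gene. The backbone also carries remnants of the lac promoter/operator region and an SV40 early promoter/origin followed by an SV40 polyadenylation signal. The SV40 origin can support episomal replication in cells expressing large T antigen. No mammalian selection marker is annotated.

The payload is a single synthetic open reading frame driven by the CAG regulatory unit, annotated here as the CMV immediate-early enhancer and the chicken beta-actin/rabbit beta-globin chimeric intron, and terminated by the rabbit beta-globin poly(A) signal. The frame encodes the codon-optimized monomeric blue fluorescent protein mTagBFP2, then a T2A peptide, then iCre fused to ERT2, the mutated ligand-binding domain of the human estrogen receptor. The iCre segment is not separately annotated in the feature table, but an unannotated gap between T2A and ERT2 corresponds to its expected position. Ribosomal skipping at T2A yields two separate proteins from one transcript, so blue fluorescence marks the cells that also produce the recombinase. The ERT2 fusion makes Cre activity dependent on tamoxifen-type ligands, allowing inducible recombination of loxP-flanked targets.

"PAAAA" refers to the N-terminal residues on iCre-ERT2 after 2A cleavage. The associated reference title indicates the plasmid belongs to a series for optimizing 2A-CreER designs, though the record does not say how this variant performs.
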