Addgene plasmid #137861: pCAGGS-mTagBFP2-T2A-iCreERT2 (PAAAA)
Purpose: Monomeric TagBFP2 and iCre-ERT2 recombinase (PAAAA N-terminus)
Depositing lab: Mario Capecchi. Depositing organization: University of Utah.
Backbone
  Vector backbone: pCAGGS
  Vector type: Mammalian Expression, Cre/Lox
Growth in bacteria
  Bacterial resistance: Ampicillin, 100 μg/mL
  Growth temperature: 30°C
  Growth strain: DH10B
  Copy number: High Copy
Gene/Insert
  Gene/Insert name: mTagBFP2-T2A-iCreERT2
  Species: Synthetic
Resource information
  A portion of this plasmid was derived from a plasmid made by: pCAGGS was obtained from BCCM/LMBP. mTagBFP2 is from Michael Davidson. iCre is from Rolf Sprengel. ERT2 is from Pierre Chambon.
Terms and licenses: Academic/Nonprofit Terms; Industry Terms: Not Available to Industry
How to cite: pCAGGS-mTagBFP2-T2A-iCreERT2 (PAAAA) was a gift from Mario Capecchi (Addgene plasmid # 137861 ; http://n2t.net/addgene:137861 ; RRID:Addgene_137861)
